Addgene plasmid #128142: DinoIII-arrO
Purpose: Dinoflagellate backbone for rifampin resistant codon optimized gene
Depositing lab: Senjie Lin. Depositing organization: University of Connecticut. Publication: Nuclear Gene Transformation in the Dinoflagellate Oxyrrhis marina. Sprecher BN, Zhang H, Lin S. Microorganisms. 2020 Jan 16;8(1). pii: microorganisms8010126. doi: 10.3390/microorganisms8010126. PubMed 31963386.
Backbone
  Vector backbone: pMD19 T-Vector
  Backbone manufacturer: Takara
  Backbone size w/o insert (bp): 2679
  Total vector size (bp): 5590
  Vector type: Bacterial Expression
  Selectable markers: Rifampin
Growth in bacteria
  Bacterial resistance: Ampicillin, 100 μg/mL
  Growth temperature: 37°C
  Growth strain: DH5alpha
  Copy number: Unknown
Gene/Insert
  Gene/Insert name: Rifampin ADP-ribosylating transferase (alt name: arrO)
  Species: Codon optimized for Oxyrrhis marina
  Insert size (bp): 453
  Promoter: Dinolagellate potential promoters
  Cloning method: Restriction Enzyme; 5′ cloning site XbaI (destroyed during cloning); 3′ cloning site BglII (destroyed during cloning)
  Sequencing primers: 5′ M13R; 3′ M13F
Terms and licenses: Academic/Nonprofit Terms; Industry Terms: Not Available to Industry
How to cite: DinoIII-arrO was a gift from Senjie Lin (Addgene plasmid # 128142 ; http://n2t.net/addgene:128142 ; RRID:Addgene_128142)
