[The description below was written by a language model from this plasmid's Addgene catalogue record and pLannotate feature annotations shown in this document.]
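Description:
DinoIII-arrO is a roughly 5.6 kb plasmid built on the Takara pMD19 T-Vector, a pUC-type cloning backbone, and designed as a dinoflagellate transformation vector carrying a rifampin resistance gene. In E. coli it is maintained through a high-copy ColE1/pUC origin and selected with ampicillin via the bla (β-lactamase) gene and its native promoter. The usual pUC remnants are present around the cloning region: a lacI fragment, CAP binding site, lac promoter and operator, part of the pUC18/19 multiple cloning site and a lacZα fragment, which flank the inserted dinoflagellate cassette. Short bom and rop fragments are also detected.

The payload is arrO, a 453 bp coding sequence for rifampin ADP-ribosylating transferase, codon optimized for the heterotrophic dinoflagellate Oxyrrhis marina. This enzyme inactivates rifampin by ADP-ribosylation, so it serves as the selectable marker in the target organism. The gene was inserted between XbaI and BglII sites that were destroyed during cloning. Expression is said to be driven by potential dinoflagellate promoter regions, but the record does not identify them. The automated feature table annotates neither arrO nor any promoter or terminator within the roughly 2.9 kb between the MCS and lacZα fragments. It does report matches to a signal recognition particle RNA and a U6 spliceosomal RNA in that interval, which may reflect the genomic origin of the flanking regulatory sequence, though the record does not confirm this. Although catalogued as a bacterial expression vector, its stated purpose is as a dinoflagellate backbone, associated with work on nuclear gene transformation of O. marina.
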