Features (pLannotate 1.2.2; 13 found; start..end, strand, type, name):
     96..200     +  promoter       AmpR promoter: bla
    201..1061    +  CDS            AmpR: β-lactamase; bla; confers resistance to ampicillin, carbenicillin, and related antibiotics
   1232..1820    +  rep_origin     ori: high-copy-number ColE1/pMB1/pBR322/pUC origin of replication
   2003..2095    +  CDS            lacI (fragment): lac repressor; lacI; The lac repressor binds to the lac operator to inhibit transcription in E. coli. This inhibition can be relieved by adding lactose or isopropyl-β-D-thiogalactopyranoside (IPTG).
   2108..2129    +  protein_bind   CAP binding site: CAP binding activates transcription in the presence of cAMP. E. coli catabolite activator protein
   2144..2174    +  promoter       lac promoter: promoter for the E. coli lac operon
   2182..2198    +  protein_bind   lac operator: The lac repressor binds to the lac operator to inhibit transcription in E. coli. This inhibition can be relieved by adding lactose or isopropyl-β-D-thiogalactopyranoside (IPTG). lac repressor encoded by lacI
   2235..2258    -  misc_feature   MCS (fragment): pUC18/19 multiple cloning site
   2487..2780    +  ncRNA          Metazoa SRP: Accession: RF00017 - Metazoan signal recognition particle RNA
   3045..3150    +  ncRNA          U6: Accession: RF00026 - U6 spliceosomal RNA
   5190..5347    +  CDS            lacZα (fragment): LacZα fragment of β-galactosidase; lacZ fragment
   5353..5452    -  misc_feature   bom (fragment): basis of mobility region from pBR322
   5554..1       -  CDS            rop (fragment) (across the origin): Rop protein, which maintains plasmids at low copy number; rop
>Addgene plasmid #128142 | DinoIII-arrO | addgene full sequence | sequence record 292664 | Addgene NGS Result
GACGAAAGGGCCTCGTGATACGCCTATTTTTATAGGTTAATGTCATGATAATAATGGTTTCTTAGACGTC
AGGTGGCACTTTTCGGGGAAATGTGCGCGGAACCCCTATTTGTTTATTTTTCTAAATACATTCAAATATG
TATCCGCTCATGAGACAATAACCCTGATAAATGCTTCAATAATATTGAAAAAGGAAGAGTATGAGTATTC
AACATTTCCGTGTCGCCCTTATTCCCTTTTTTGCGGCATTTTGCCTTCCTGTTTTTGCTCACCCAGAAAC
GCTGGTGAAAGTAAAAGATGCTGAAGATCAGTTGGGTGCACGAGTGGGTTACATCGAACTGGATCTCAAC
AGCGGTAAGATCCTTGAGAGTTTTCGCCCCGAAGAACGTTTTCCAATGATGAGCACTTTTAAAGTTCTGC
TATGTGGCGCGGTATTATCCCGTATTGACGCCGGGCAAGAGCAACTCGGTCGCCGCATACACTATTCTCA
GAATGACTTGGTTGAGTACTCACCAGTCACAGAAAAGCATCTTACGGATGGCATGACAGTAAGAGAATTA
TGCAGTGCTGCCATAACCATGAGTGATAACACTGCGGCCAACTTACTTCTGACAACGATCGGAGGACCGA
AGGAGCTAACCGCTTTTTTGCACAACATGGGGGATCATGTAACTCGCCTTGATCGTTGGGAACCGGAGCT
GAATGAAGCCATACCAAACGACGAGCGTGACACCACGATGCCTGTAGCAATGGCAACAACGTTGCGCAAA
CTATTAACTGGCGAACTACTTACTCTAGCTTCCCGGCAACAATTAATAGACTGGATGGAGGCGGATAAAG
TTGCAGGACCACTTCTGCGCTCGGCCCTTCCGGCTGGCTGGTTTATTGCTGATAAATCTGGAGCCGGTGA
GCGTGGGTCTCGCGGTATCATTGCAGCACTGGGGCCAGATGGTAAGCCCTCCCGTATCGTAGTTATCTAC
ACGACGGGGAGTCAGGCAACTATGGATGAACGAAATAGACAGATCGCTGAGATAGGTGCCTCACTGATTA
AGCATTGGTAACTGTCAGACCAAGTTTACTCATATATACTTTAGATTGATTTAAAACTTCATTTTTAATT
TAAAAGGATCTAGGTGAAGATCCTTTTTGATAATCTCATGACCAAAATCCCTTAACGTGAGTTTTCGTTC
CACTGAGCGTCAGACCCCGTAGAAAAGATCAAAGGATCTTCTTGAGATCCTTTTTTTCTGCGCGTAATCT
GCTGCTTGCAAACAAAAAAACCACCGCTACCAGCGGTGGTTTGTTTGCCGGATCAAGAGCTACCAACTCT
TTTTCCGAAGGTAACTGGCTTCAGCAGAGCGCAGATACCAAATACTGTTCTTCTAGTGTAGCCGTAGTTA
GGCCACCACTTCAAGAACTCTGTAGCACCGCCTACATACCTCGCTCTGCTAATCCTGTTACCAGTGGCTG
CTGCCAGTGGCGATAAGTCGTGTCTTACCGGGTTGGACTCAAGACGATAGTTACCGGATAAGGCGCAGCG
GTCGGGCTGAACGGGGGGTTCGTGCACACAGCCCAGCTTGGAGCGAACGACCTACACCGAACTGAGATAC
CTACAGCGTGAGCTATGAGAAAGCGCCACGCTTCCCGAAGGGAGAAAGGCGGACAGGTATCCGGTAAGCG
GCAGGGTCGGAACAGGAGAGCGCACGAGGGAGCTTCCAGGGGGAAACGCCTGGTATCTTTATAGTCCTGT
CGGGTTTCGCCACCTCTGACTTGAGCGTCGATTTTTGTGATGCTCGTCAGGGGGGCGGAGCCTATGGAAA
AACGCCAGCAACGCGGCCTTTTTACGGTTCCTGGCCTTTTGCTGGCCTTTTGCTCACATGTTCTTTCCTG
CGTTATCCCCTGATTCTGTGGATAACCGTATTACCGCCTTTGAGTGAGCTGATACCGCTCGCCGCAGCCG
AACGACCGAGCGCAGCGAGTCAGTGAGCGAGGAAGCGGAAGAGCGCCCAATACGCAAACCGCCTCTCCCC
GCGCGTTGGCCGATTCATTAATGCAGCTGGCACGACAGGTTTCCCGACTGGAAAGCGGGCAGTGAGCGCA
ACGCAATTAATGTGAGTTAGCTCACTCATTAGGCACCCCAGGCTTTACACTTTATGCTTCCGGCTCGTAT
GTTGTGTGGAATTGTGAGCGGATAACAATTTCACACAGGAAACAGCTATGACCATGATTACGCCAAGCTT
GCATGCCTGCAGGTCGACGATTCCCGTAGCCATTTTGGCTCAAGGTACAAGTCGGGCTGATGCGGTCACG
CAGGCCTCTTTTGTATCAGATAAGACAGCAGACGTACATGATATAAATATTTATTATCGCGATGCTCCAT
CTGCAAAATTCCACTTGGCAGAGAAGATTTTCAATGCATGAAAACCTCGCAGAACCAAGCACCAATGTCA
GATCATGTATGAGTCCTAGGCGCCAGTAAGTCTTTCAATTGGGTGATGGCCACATTACCTGTTCTCTTCC
TGAGGGATGCAGAATGTGGTGTGAGTGGTTGCCGAATGCTGTGCTGAACATGTAGATGGGCTGCCCCAGC
CAAGTGGATAACCTACAAGGACTGCAGGATGTAGATCCAGCAGTCCTGGTAGATAATGATTCAGACACCG
GCTCAGGCTGGCAACAGAGCAGGCAAACCTGAACACTATCGCGCAGTGGTGGGAATACAGCCCAGAATGG
GAAGCAACCTGGCCTCTTCAGCCAGCCATGACCACAAGCAACTCTGCAGTTTTGCAACACGAAATCTTTC
AGGGTCTGCTCCCTGTGCTTACACATATTCAAAGATATTCTTCTGCGCATTTCAATGCAAATTCTTGGCG
ATGATTCGCTTCCGCAGGTATAGTGTTACTAGTATATAAGTCTAATCATATACTTCAATTTATTAGTAAT
ATTGTGAATTTCTAGGCAAGAAGGATGCCTGGACTCTGAATTATTATGGCATTGAGTAGAATCTGGATCT
TGATGATTATGCATTAATATCTTGAAATGCATTTGGATTCCCTTCGGGGATCATCCGTTAAAATTGGAAC
GATACAGAGAAGATTAGCATGGCCCCTGCGCAAGGATGACACGCACAAATCGAGAAGTGTAAACAATTTT
TTTGAAATTAATTGCCACTTTATTTTGAATACCTGAATATGCAGGTGAAGTAGTATAAGGTATTCATTAT
CATTGCGATTTTCTAGTAAGTCCCGTGGCTGTCATATCTAGTAACCCTCACCTGGCAGGTGGGGAAAAGG
CGAAGACAAATAGAATCAAATAGAATGTATGTGCTGACGTAGGGCTACATTACCTGAGGCTTGAGGAACC
TGTGGGTATGAATGCTACTGTTGGCAGCATCCAGTAGGTTCAGAAACACACGTCCCCACGTAATTTTTTG
CATGTCTAAATGCACTGTGATGATTGATGATGATTGATTCCTTGAAGGCCATGGTGGGTTACTCTGTGGC
CTCTTGCCACTGACTTCCAGGAAAACGCGGATTTTCTGACCATCACAAGGGACCACTACGAGAAGTATGC
AGCGATCTCAGCAGAGTTCATTTACTGACCATTCTCAGGAAGATCGCTCGGGATCACTTGGGTAATATTG
CTTTCTTCGCAGATGTTTTTTCCCTATTAAGCTTTTTGAGTCCCCTCATCGAGTGCCGCATAAGTTTTTG
CGTTGACATTGGCGGCAAAAAGTAAGACTAAACGATAGTTGCTTCAAGCACGCTTCTCAATCAACATTTT
TTCAAATCAAATGGGCACAGGCAGGTACCATCCAGTCCCGCAGAAGTGCTTATATATATATATATTATAC
ACTCACGTGAGTGTGTTCAATGCAGGTCTGTTCCTCAAGTGCTTAGACCAAATTTCGGAGCCTCTAGTAT
GGTGAAGGATTGGATCCCGATCTCTCACGATAACTACAAGCAGGTGCAGGGACCGTTCTACCACGGAACC
AAGGCGAACTTGGCGATCGGAGATTTGCTGACCACCGGCTTCATCTCCCACTTCGAGGACGGACGTATCC
TGAAGCACATCTACTTCTCCGCGTTGATGGAGCCGGCTGTGTGGGGAGCTGAGCTGGCTATGTCGCTGTC
TGGCTTGGAGGGACGTGGCTACATCTACATCGTGGAGCCGACCGGACCGTTCGAGGACGATCCGAACCTG
ACCAACAAGAAGTTCCCGGGCAACCCGACCCAGTCCTACCGCACCTGCGAGCCGTTGCGCATCGTGGGCG
TGGTGGAGGACTGGGAGGGACACCCGGTGGAGTTGATCCGTGGAATGTTGGACTCGTTGGAGGACTTGAA
GCGCCGTGGCTTGCACGTCATCGAGGATTAGTGATCTCGGCCAGGAGTCACAGAAAACAAGATCACTTGG
AGATGTTTCAATCCCGACTTGTGTCGTGCCAGAGTGCTACTTGAAAACTTGAAAATTGCGGACTGTCATG
GATTCGCCCTTGTCTTGTGATCCTTTTTTTGGGGGAGCCAGGTGAGAACAATGTTGTCGATGTGCTTATT
TGGCTTCGCAGTCAAAACATGGGATACTTGAGACATGAAAGAAAAATGCCGCAACGATAGCTCCATCCAA
TTCCATTCAGCTCCGACTACAGATGATAGCGCTTGACACCAATGACATGCTTGTACAGCTGCCATTTGGA
AGGCAGGGAAGCTCCATAAGCTCGGGTCCCCAGGACTTTGGTCGGTCTCACATCAGATTCGGCTAGCCAG
CCCATAGCAGCCGCGGGAGATTTCGGTTGTTTGCTACAATGATTGGGGCGCCTTTCTGCGAACTTTGTGA
CATGTTTCCTCAAAATGTCAAGCAATTTTGATCTTAAAAGTTTTGATAATGCTTGCTTCCACAAGCGACC
TACAGTAGGAAATGTCTCCACAATCTCCACAGATTCAGGACTCATCACTATGTGTGCCGTGCAGGGGTAG
GGCGCAGACATGACAACATACAACACACATGAACTAAAGAATCCAAGTCGCGGACAAAAAAATCTGATCT
TACACTTACACAGAATGCAGGTTATTAGCGACGCTTCCATTGCCACCGGAGTGGCAATCGTTGAGGCGCT
TCATCGAACAGAGGGTGAACTTCTTGAGGCTGGGAGGACCGCGCAGATGCGGCTGATAAAAGTTTCACAA
GCACACGGAATTCACTGGCCGTCGTTTTACAACGTCGTGACTGGGAAAACCCTGGCGTTACCCAACTTAA
TCGCCTTGCAGCACATCCCCCTTTCGCCAGCTGGCGTAATAGCGAAGAGGCCCGCACCGATCGCCCTTCC
CAACAGTTGCGCAGCCTGAATGGCGAATGGCGCCTGATGCGGTATTTTCTCCTTACGCATCTGTGCGGTA
TTTCACACCGCATATGGTGCACTCTCAGTACAATCTGCTCTGATGCCGCATAGTTAAGCCAGCCCCGACA
CCCGCCAACACCCGCTGACGCGCCCTGACGGGCTTGTCTGCTCCCGGCATCCGCTTACAGACAAGCTGTG
ACCGTCTCCGGGAGCTGCATGTGTCAGAGGTTTTCACCGTCATCACCGAAACGCGCGA
